Addgene plasmid #91174: pTaCas9-dead_5
Purpose: Cas9 only expression, Cas9 Type: TaCas9_D10A+H840A (dead), Plant Selection: PvUbi2:hpt II
Depositing lab: Daniel Voytas. Depositing organization: University of Minnesota. Publication: A multi-purpose toolkit to enable advanced genome engineering in plants. Cermak T, Curtin SJ, Gil-Humanes J, Cegan R, Kono TJY, Konecna E, Belanto JJ, Starker CG, Mathre JW, Greenstein RL, Voytas DF. Plant Cell. 2017 May 18. pii: tpc.00922.2016. doi: 10.1105/tpc.16.00922. PubMed 28522548.
Backbone
  Vector backbone: pCAMBIA
  Vector type: Plant Expression, CRISPR
  Selectable markers: Hygromycin
Growth in bacteria
  Bacterial resistance: Kanamycin, 50 μg/mL
  Growth temperature: 37°C
  Growth strain: DH5alpha
  Copy number: High Copy
Gene/Insert
  Gene/Insert name: TaCas9_D10A+H840A (dead)
  Species: Synthetic
  Mutation: D10A, H840A
  Cloning method: Restriction Enzyme; 5′ cloning site unknown (unknown if destroyed); 3′ cloning site unknown (unknown if destroyed)
  Sequencing primers: 5′ unknown
Terms and licenses: Academic/Nonprofit Terms; Industry Terms: Not Available to Industry
How to cite: pTaCas9-dead_5 was a gift from Daniel Voytas (Addgene plasmid # 91174 ; http://n2t.net/addgene:91174 ; RRID:Addgene_91174)
