[The description below was written by a language model from this plasmid's Addgene catalogue record and the feature table of its GenBank file.]
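Description:
pTaCas9-dead_5 is a 16.4 kb pCAMBIA-based binary T-DNA vector for plant expression of a nuclease-dead Cas9, part of a modular plant genome engineering toolkit. The backbone carries a high-copy ColE1/pMB1-type origin with the pBR322 bom region for propagation in E. coli. It also carries the pVS1 oriV with its RepA replication and StaA stability genes, which maintain pCAMBIA-type plasmids in Agrobacterium. Bacterial selection is by kanamycin through the aphA-3 aminoglycoside phosphotransferase gene, which lies outside the T-DNA.

Two plant cassettes sit between the nopaline-type left and right border repeats. Next to the left border is a hygromycin phosphotransferase gene (hpt II) terminated by the CaMV polyadenylation signal. The catalogue entry says it is driven by the PvUbi2 promoter, although that promoter is not annotated in the feature table. The payload is TaCas9_D10A+H840A, a synthetic Streptococcus pyogenes Cas9 coding sequence. The D10A mutation in the RuvC domain and the H840A mutation in the HNH domain abolish DNA cleavage but leave RNA-guided DNA binding intact. The coding sequence is fused at its C-terminus to a bipartite nucleoplasmin nuclear localization signal.

The promoter and terminator for dCas9 are not stated in the record, and about 2 kb of unannotated sequence lies upstream of the coding sequence. Remnants of the lacZ region, including the lac promoter and operator and M13 primer sites, flank the dCas9 cassette. The plasmid is described as "Cas9 only", and no guide RNA cassette is annotated, so guides would have to be supplied separately. It suits applications that need targeted DNA binding without cutting, with transformed plant tissue selected on hygromycin.
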