LOCUS       Exported 16383 bp ds-DNA circular SYN 13-MAY-2021
DEFINITION  Cas9 only expression, Cas9 Type: TaCas9_D10A+H840A (dead), Plant
            Selection: PvUbi2:hpt II.
ACCESSION   .
VERSION     .
KEYWORDS    pTaCas9-dead_5
SOURCE      synthetic DNA construct
  ORGANISM  synthetic DNA construct
REFERENCE   1 (bases 1 to 16383)
  AUTHORS   Cermak T, Curtin SJ, Gil-Humanes J, Cegan R, Kono TJY, Konecna E,
            Belanto JJ, Starker CG, Mathre JW, Greenstein RL, Voytas DF
  TITLE     A multi-purpose toolkit to enable advanced genome engineering in
            plants.
  JOURNAL   Plant Cell. 2017 May 18. pii: tpc.00922.2016. doi:
            10.1105/tpc.16.00922.
  PUBMED    28522548
REFERENCE   2 (bases 1 to 16383)
  AUTHORS   .
  TITLE     Direct Submission
  JOURNAL   Exported May 13, 2021 from SnapGene Server 1.1.58
            http://www.snapgene.com
FEATURES             Location/Qualifiers
     source          1..16383
                     /organism="synthetic DNA construct"
                     /mol_type="other DNA"
     CDS             complement(291..1085)
                     /codon_start=1
                     /gene="aphA-3"
                     /product="aminoglycoside phosphotransferase"
                     /label=KanR
                     /note="confers resistance to kanamycin"
                     /translation="MAKMRISPELKKLIEKYRCVKDTEGMSPAKVYKLVGENENLYLKM
                     TDSRYKGTTYDVEREKDMMLWLEGKLPVPKVLHFERHDGWSNLLMSEADGVLCSEEYED
                     EQSPEKIIELYAECIRLFHSIDISDCPYTNSLDSRLAELDYLLNNDLADVDCENWEEDT
                     PFKDPRELYDFLKTEKPEEELVFSHGDLGDSNIFVKDGKVSGFIDLGRSGRADKWYDIA
                     FCVRSIREDIGEEQYVELFFDLLGIKPDWEKIKYYILLDELF"
     misc_feature    1510..1534
                     /label=LB T-DNA repeat
                     /note="left border repeat from nopaline C58 T-DNA"
     polyA_signal    1612..1786
                     /label=CaMV poly(A) signal
                     /note="cauliflower mosaic virus polyadenylation signal"
     CDS             complement(1827..2852)
                     /codon_start=1
                     /gene="aph(4)-Ia"
                     /product="aminoglycoside phosphotransferase from E. coli"
                     /label=HygR
                     /note="confers resistance to hygromycin"
                     /translation="MKKPELTATSVEKFLIEKFDSVSDLMQLSEGEESRAFSFDVGGRG
                     YVLRVNSCADGFYKDRYVYRHFASAALPIPEVLDIGEFSESLTYCISRRSQGVTLQDLP
                     ETELPAVLQPVAEAMDAIAAADLSQTSGFGPFGPQGIGQYTTWRDFICAIADPHVYHWQ
                     TVMDDTVSASVAQALDELMLWAEDCPEVRHLVHADFGSNNVLTDNGRITAVIDWSEAMF
                     GDSQYEVANIFFWRPWLACMEQQTRYFERRHPELAGSPRLRAYMLRIGLDQLYQSLVDG
                     NFDDAAWAQGRCDAIVRSGAGTVGRTQIARRSAAVWTDGCVEVLADSGNRRPSTRPRAK
                     K"
     protein_bind    4792..4813
                     /label=CAP binding site
                     /bound_moiety="E. coli catabolite activator protein"
                     /note="CAP binding activates transcription in the presence
                     of cAMP."
     promoter        4828..4858
                     /label=lac promoter
                     /note="promoter for the E. coli lac operon"
     protein_bind    4866..4882
                     /label=lac operator
                     /bound_moiety="lac repressor encoded by lacI"
                     /note="The lac repressor binds to the lac operator to
                     inhibit transcription in E. coli. This inhibition can be
                     relieved by adding lactose or
                     isopropyl-beta-D-thiogalactopyranoside (IPTG)."
     primer_bind     4871..4893
                     /label=M13/pUC Reverse
                     /note="In lacZ gene"
     primer_bind     4890..4906
                     /label=M13 rev
                     /note="common sequencing primer, one of multiple similar
                     variants"
     primer_bind     4890..4906
                     /label=M13 Reverse
                     /note="In lacZ gene. Also called M13-rev"
     CDS             6962..11065
                     /codon_start=1
                     /product="catalytically dead mutant of the Cas9
                     endonuclease from the Streptococcus pyogenes Type II
                     CRISPR/Cas system"
                     /label=dCas9
                     /note="RNA-guided DNA-binding protein that lacks
                     endonuclease activity due to the D10A mutation in the RuvC
                     catalytic domain and the H840A mutation in the HNH
                     catalytic domain"
                     /translation="MDKKYSIGLAIGTNSVGWAVITDEYKVPSKKFKVLGNTDRHSIKK
                     NLIGALLFDSGETAEATRLKRTARRRYTRRKNRICYLQEIFSNEMAKVDDSFFHRLEES
                     FLVEEDKKHERHPIFGNIVDEVAYHEKYPTIYHLRKKLVDSTDKADLRLIYLALAHMIK
                     FRGHFLIEGDLNPDNSDVDKLFIQLVQTYNQLFEENPINASGVDAKAILSARLSKSRRL
                     ENLIAQLPGEKKNGLFGNLIALSLGLTPNFKSNFDLAEDAKLQLSKDTYDDDLDNLLAQ
                     IGDQYADLFLAAKNLSDAILLSDILRVNTEITKAPLSASMIKRYDEHHQDLTLLKALVR
                     QQLPEKYKEIFFDQSKNGYAGYIDGGASQEEFYKFIKPILEKMDGTEELLVKLNREDLL
                     RKQRTFDNGSIPHQIHLGELHAILRRQEDFYPFLKDNREKIEKILTFRIPYYVGPLARG
                     NSRFAWMTRKSEETITPWNFEEVVDKGASAQSFIERMTNFDKNLPNEKVLPKHSLLYEY
                     FTVYNELTKVKYVTEGMRKPAFLSGEQKKAIVDLLFKTNRKVTVKQLKEDYFKKIECFD
                     SVEISGVEDRFNASLGTYHDLLKIIKDKDFLDNEENEDILEDIVLTLTLFEDREMIEER
                     LKTYAHLFDDKVMKQLKRRRYTGWGRLSRKLINGIRDKQSGKTILDFLKSDGFANRNFM
                     QLIHDDSLTFKEDIQKAQVSGQGDSLHEHIANLAGSPAIKKGILQTVKVVDELVKVMGR
                     HKPENIVIEMARENQTTQKGQKNSRERMKRIEEGIKELGSQILKEHPVENTQLQNEKLY
                     LYYLQNGRDMYVDQELDINRLSDYDVDAIVPQSFLKDDSIDNKVLTRSDKNRGKSDNVP
                     SEEVVKKMKNYWRQLLNAKLITQRKFDNLTKAERGGLSELDKAGFIKRQLVETRQITKH
                     VAQILDSRMNTKYDENDKLIREVKVITLKSKLVSDFRKDFQFYKVREINNYHHAHDAYL
                     NAVVGTALIKKYPKLESEFVYGDYKVYDVRKMIAKSEQEIGKATAKYFFYSNIMNFFKT
                     EITLANGEIRKRPLIETNGETGEIVWDKGRDFATVRKVLSMPQVNIVKKTEVQTGGFSK
                     ESILPKRNSDKLIARKKDWDPKKYGGFDSPTVAYSVLVVAKVEKGKSKKLKSVKELLGI
                     TIMERSSFEKNPIDFLEAKGYKEVKKDLIIKLPKYSLFELENGRKRMLASAGELQKGNE
                     LALPSKYVNFLYLASHYEKLKGSPEDNEQKQLFVEQHKHYLDEIIEQISEFSKRVILAD
                     ANLDKVLSAYNKHRDKPIREQAENIIHLFTLTNLGAPAAFKYFDTTIDRKRYTSTKEVL
                     DATLIHQSITGLYETRIDLSQLGGD"
     CDS             11066..11113
                     /codon_start=1
                     /product="bipartite nuclear localization signal from
                     nucleoplasmin"
                     /label=nucleoplasmin NLS
                     /translation="KRPAATKKAGQAKKKK"
     primer_bind     complement(11394..11411)
                     /label=M13 Forward
                     /note="In lacZ gene. Also called M13-F20 or M13 (-21)
                     Forward"
     primer_bind     complement(11394..11410)
                     /label=M13 fwd
                     /note="common sequencing primer, one of multiple similar
                     variants"
     primer_bind     complement(11403..11425)
                     /label=M13/pUC Forward
                     /note="In lacZ gene"
     misc_feature    11613..11637
                     /label=RB T-DNA repeat
                     /note="right border repeat from nopaline C58 T-DNA"
     CDS             12938..13567
                     /codon_start=1
                     /product="stability protein from the Pseudomonas plasmid
                     pVS1 (Heeb et al., 2000)"
                     /label=pVS1 StaA
                     /translation="MKVIAVLNQKGGSGKTTIATHLARALQLAGADVLLVDSDPQGSAR
                     DWAAVREDQPLTVVGIDRPTIDRDVKAIGRRDFVVIDGAPQAADLAVSAIKAADFVLIP
                     VQPSPYDIWATADLVELVKQRIEVTDGRLQAAFVVSRAIKGTRIGGEVAEALAGYELPI
                     LESRITQRVSYPGTAAAGTTVLESEPEGDAAREVQALAAEIKSKLI"
     CDS             13996..15069
                     /codon_start=1
                     /product="replication protein from the Pseudomonas plasmid
                     pVS1 (Heeb et al., 2000)"
                     /label=pVS1 RepA
                     /translation="MSGRKPSGPVQIGAALGDDLVEKLKAAQAAQRQRIEAEARPGESW
                     QAAADRIRKESRQPPAAGAPSIRKPPKGDEQPDFFVPMLYDVGTRDSRSIMDVAVFRLS
                     KRDRRAGEVIRYELPDGHVEVSAGPAGMASVWDYDLVLMAVSHLTESMNRYREGKGDKP
                     GRVFRPHVADVLKFCRRADGGKQKDDLVETCIRLNTTHVAMQRTKKAKNGRLVTVSEGE
                     ALISRYKIVKSETGRPEYIEIELADWMYREITEGKNPDVLTVHPDYFLIDPGIGRFLYR
                     LARRAAGKAEARWLFKTIYERSGSAGEFKKFCFTVRKLIGSNDLPEYDLKEEAGQAGPI
                     LVMRYRNLIEGEASAGS"
     rep_origin      15135..15329
                     /label=pVS1 oriV
                     /note="origin of replication for the Pseudomonas plasmid
                     pVS1 (Heeb et al., 2000)"
     primer_bind     complement(15565..15587)
                     /label=pGEX 3'
                     /note="pGEX vectors, reverse primer"
     misc_feature    15673..15813
                     /label=bom
                     /note="basis of mobility region from pBR322"
     primer_bind     15728..15747
                     /label=pRS-marker
                     /note="pRS vectors, use to sequence yeast selectable
                     marker"
     primer_bind     complement(15828..15845)
                     /label=L4440
                     /note="L4440 vector, forward primer"
     rep_origin      complement(15999..204)
                     /direction=LEFT
                     /label=ori
                     /note="high-copy-number ColE1/pMB1/pBR322/pUC origin of
                     replication"
     primer_bind     complement(16079..16098)
                     /label=pBR322ori-F
                     /note="pBR322 origin, forward primer"
ORIGIN
        1 gtaggcggtg ctacagagtt cttgaagtgg tggcctaact acggctacac tagaaggaca
       61 gtatttggta tctgcgctct gctgaagcca gttaccttcg gaaaaagagt tggtagctct
      121 tgatccggca aacaaaccac cgctggtagc ggtggttttt ttgtttgcaa gcagcagatt
      181 acgcgcagaa aaaaaggatc tcaagaagat cctttgatct tttctacggg gtctgacgct
      241 cagtggaacg aaaactcacg ttaagggatt ttggtcatgc attctaggta ctaaaacaat
      301 tcatccagta aaatataata ttttattttc tcccaatcag gcttgatccc cagtaagtca
      361 aaaaatagct cgacatactg ttcttccccg atatcctccc tgatcgaccg gacgcagaag
      421 gcaatgtcat accacttgtc cgccctgccg cttctcccaa gatcaataaa gccacttact
      481 ttgccatctt tcacaaagat gttgctgtct cccaggtcgc cgtgggaaaa gacaagttcc
      541 tcttcgggct tttccgtctt taaaaaatca tacagctcgc gcggatcttt aaatggagtg
      601 tcttcttccc agttttcgca atccacatcg gccagatcgt tattcagtaa gtaatccaat
      661 tcggctaagc ggctgtctaa gctattcgta tagggacaat ccgatatgtc gatggagtga
      721 aagagcctga tgcactccgc atacagctcg ataatctttt cagggctttg ttcatcttca
      781 tactcttccg agcaaaggac gccatcggcc tcactcatga gcagattgct ccagccatca
      841 tgccgttcaa agtgcaggac ctttggaaca ggcagctttc cttccagcca tagcatcatg
      901 tccttttccc gttccacatc ataggtggtc cctttatacc ggctgtccgt catttttaaa
      961 tataggtttt cattttctcc caccagctta tataccttag caggagacat tccttccgta
     1021 tcttttacgc agcggtattt ttcgatcagt tttttcaatt ccggtgatat tctcatttta
     1081 gccatttatt atttccttcc tcttttctac agtatttaaa gataccccaa gaagctaatt
     1141 ataacaagac gaactccaat tcactgttcc ttgcattcta aaaccttaaa taccagaaaa
     1201 cagctttttc aaagttgttt tcaaagttgg cgtataacat agtatcgacg gagccgattt
     1261 tgaaaccgcg gtgatcacag gcagcaacgc tctgtcatcg ttacaatcaa catgctaccc
     1321 tccgcgagat catccgtgtt tcaaacccgg cagcttagtt gccgttcttc cgaatagcat
     1381 cggtaacatg agcaaagtct gccgccttac aacggctctc ccgctgacgc cgtcccggac
     1441 tgatgggctg cctgtatcga gtggtgattt tgtgccgagc tgccggtcgg ggagctgttg
     1501 gctggctggt ggcaggatat attgtggtgt aaacaaattg acgcttagac aacttaataa
     1561 cacattgcgg acgtttttaa tgtactgaat taacgccgaa ttaattcggg ggatctggat
     1621 tttagtactg gattttggtt ttaggaatta gaaattttat tgatagaagt attttacaaa
     1681 tacaaataca tactaagggt ttcttatatg ctcaacacat gagcgaaacc ctataggaac
     1741 cctaattccc ttatctggga actactcaca cattattatg gagaaactcg agcttgtcga
     1801 tcgacagatc ccggtcggca tctactctat ttctttgccc tcggacgagt gctggggcgt
     1861 cggtttccac tatcggcgag tacttctaca cagccatcgg tccagacggc cgcgcttctg
     1921 cgggcgattt gtgtacgccc gacagtcccg gctccggatc ggacgattgc gtcgcatcga
     1981 ccctgcgccc aagctgcatc atcgaaattg ccgtcaacca agctctgata gagttggtca
     2041 agaccaatgc ggagcatata cgcccggagt cgtggcgatc ctgcaagctc cggatgcctc
     2101 cgctcgaagt agcgcgtctg ctgctccata caagccaacc acggcctcca gaagaagatg
     2161 ttggcgacct cgtattggga atccccgaac atcgcctcgc tccagtcaat gaccgctgtt
     2221 atgcggccat tgtccgtcag gacattgttg gagccgaaat ccgcgtgcac gaggtgccgg
     2281 acttcggggc agtcctcggc ccaaagcatc agctcatcga gagcctgcgc gacggacgca
     2341 ctgacggtgt cgtccatcac agtttgccag tgatacacat ggggatcagc aatcgcgcat
     2401 atgaaatcac gccatgtagt gtattgaccg attccttgcg gtccgaatgg gccgaacccg
     2461 ctcgtctggc taagatcggc cgcagcgatc gcatccatag cctccgcgac cggttgtaga
     2521 acagcgggca gttcggtttc aggcaggtct tgcaacgtga caccctgtga acggcgggag
     2581 atgcaatagg tcaggctctc gctaaactcc ccaatgtcaa gcacttccgg aatcgggagc
     2641 gcggccgatg caaagtgccg ataaacataa cgatctttgt agaaaccatc ggcgcagcta
     2701 tttacccgca ggacatatcc acgccctcct acatcgaagc tgaaagcacg agattcttcg
     2761 ccctccgaga gctgcatcag gtcggacacg ctgtcgaact tttcgatcag aaacttctcg
     2821 acagacgtcg cggtgagttc aggctttttc ataagcttct gcaaaagaga accagacaac
     2881 agggtaagtg cctagcagta aacaaacaga actcatcaca agcaaacagc aacatcatat
     2941 tcataccaac aggtcatgtg tgttcatcac atcattagta ctaagcatgc catcatccaa
     3001 gtatatcaaa gtaagggcaa agagcatgca tgatcatcag gtgcacaaaa gaatcatcaa
     3061 attgtagcag tacatatctt catctatcat gcatatctat ccataacagg acgatgcatg
     3121 ttgaccaggt aaaagctaca ggatcctata ggaacagcag cgtatatatc ttcaccaatc
     3181 ttagcatctt aatcatgtgg cacatgcagt ttcaatttaa gcacatgagc tagttgatta
     3241 tgaggtacca gagaatcatc aaactgatgt agcagcatat atcctcatct atcatgcaat
     3301 ctaatctaat ctaactaaac aggaaaggtg tgctattcag ttaaaagcta ccgcatcata
     3361 tacaaacggc agcataagaa aaagcataat catcttaatc atgcaacaaa cgcagattca
     3421 taataagccc aagagctagc ttgtgatgat cttattctac tctgatctac agcaatcaga
     3481 taacgaccta accttgcaca tggcaacaaa acaatcgatc ggacgaatca gttgtttgtt
     3541 cctagctagc accatcgaac cagataatag atgcacgtac agatcccgaa aacgaaccca
     3601 aaaacagggc agacctagct gaacctaggc agcgacccag cagatcgtga gaacgatctc
     3661 atctacgaac agcctagaag caaccccacg attcccggac aaacgaccta aaatccccac
     3721 aaatcacatg agcatgacag gataaacagc ggaaccgatc agatctacac gaaaacccca
     3781 cctcccagcc acccacgatc aggaaacacg cggatctagc atgatttcgt caacgcctca
     3841 gcctagttcc tagccacaga ccaagcagaa ccaccaaacc acgccgagcg aggagatggg
     3901 gcaagaggac gggggagacg atcgccgtac cttgaagcgg gggaaggatc gccgagggtc
     3961 gcgaggagag caatttggat ttggaacccg ggggttgtgc gctccgaacg atgagacgat
     4021 gtgagattgt gggaagaggc gcggagggcc ctgtatttat gggctgcgac ggggggagga
     4081 gaggtgggga gggttgggga aggaatcccc cacccgtgcc gtgacggttc cgggccgtgt
     4141 gagaggagcc cgctcgtctc cgccacgcaa tttccgcgat cggagcggag ctttcgagag
     4201 gcggctggat ggttggtggc cgttagattt gtagacgccg ttaacgcctc gcctccaccg
     4261 ggaagagttt tgagcagccg cttatgacaa tggcttaacg acgttagacg gagcgttagt
     4321 ggcaggccat gatagaatag acgtattgca atgggattat aattaaataa ataagaatat
     4381 aataagatat ggcaagtcgg cactcatgac atggtcttcg aaatgatagt gctcactttc
     4441 ttagccgaga aagttgacgc gactgattta gaagttaaga tattatttct ctcttctttt
     4501 ctttcctcgt catataagga tgaaataaac tttagagatt gccggtagtg attttggatt
     4561 tcggcgatca ggcttggttt gccggtttcg gacggtgtgc cttaggccac ccgcagtgta
     4621 tcttgtaatg ttcaaccgat aagcaagggt ggggctcaag caagtagtaa acaactatgt
     4681 caaatgtcac catggttatg gtcttgttta gttggcttct tggccgattc attaatgcag
     4741 ctggcacgac aggtttcccg actggaaagc gggcagtgag cgcaacgcaa ttaatgtgag
     4801 ttagctcact cattaggcac cccaggcttt acactttatg cttccggctc gtatgttgtg
     4861 tggaattgtg agcggataac aatttcacac aggaaacagc tatgacatga ttacgaattc
     4921 gagctcggta cccggggatc tgcaggcgcg cctgcagtgc agcgtgaccc ggtcgtgccc
     4981 ctctctagag ataatgagca ttgcatgtct aagttataaa aaattaccac atattttttt
     5041 tgtcacactt gtttgaagtg cagtttatct atctttatac atatatttaa actttactct
     5101 acgaataata taatctatag tactacaata atatcagtgt tttagagaat catataaatg
     5161 aacagttaga catggtctaa aggacaattg agtattttga caacaggact ctacagtttt
     5221 atctttttag tgtgcatgtg ttctcctttt tttttgcaaa tagcttcacc tatataatac
     5281 ttcatccatt ttattagtac atccatttag ggtttagggt taatggtttt tatagactaa
     5341 tttttttagt acatctattt tattctattt tagcctctaa attaagaaaa ctaaaactct
     5401 attttagttt ttttatttaa taatttagat ataaaataga ataaaataaa gtgactaaaa
     5461 attaaacaaa taccctttaa gaaattaaaa aaactaagga aacatttttc ttgtttcgag
     5521 tagataatgc cagcctgtta aacgccgtcg acgagtctaa cggacaccaa ccagcgaacc
     5581 agcagcgtcg cgtcgggcca agcgaagcag acggcacggc atctctgtcg ctgcctctgg
     5641 acccctctcg agagttccgc tccaccgttg gacttgctcc gctgtcggca tccagaaatt
     5701 gcgtggcgga gcggcagacg tgagccggca cggcaggcgg cctcctcctc ctctcacggc
     5761 accggcagct acgggggatt cctttcccac cgctccttcg ctttcccttc ctcgcccgcc
     5821 gtaataaata gacaccccct ccacaccctc tttccccaac ctcgtgttgt tcggagcgca
     5881 cacacacaca accagatctc ccccaaatcc acccgtcggc acctccgctt caaggtacgc
     5941 cgctcgtcct cccccccccc ctctctacct tctctagatc ggcgttccgg tccatggtta
     6001 gggcccggta gttctacttc tgttcatgtt tgtgttagat ccgtgtttgt gttagatccg
     6061 tgctgctagc gttcgtacac ggatgcgacc tgtacgtcag acacgttctg attgctaact
     6121 tgccagtgtt tctctttggg gaatcctggg atggctctag ccgttccgca gacgggatcg
     6181 atttcatgat tttttttgtt tcgttgcata gggtttggtt tgcccttttc ctttatttca
     6241 atatatgccg tgcacttgtt tgtcgggtca tcttttcatg cttttttttg tcttggttgt
     6301 gatgatgtgg tctggttggg cggtcgttct agatcggagt agaattaatt ctgtttcaaa
     6361 ctacctggtg gatttattaa ttttggatct gtatgtgtgt gccatacata ttcatagtta
     6421 cgaattgaag atgatggatg gaaatatcga tctaggatag gtatacatgt tgatgcgggt
     6481 tttactgatg catatacaga gatgcttttt gttcgcttgg ttgtgatgat gtggtgtggt
     6541 tgggcggtcg ttcattcgtt ctagatcgga gtagaatact gtttcaaact acctggtgta
     6601 tttattaatt ttggaactgt atgtgtgtgt catacatctt catagttacg agtttaagat
     6661 ggatggaaat atcgatctag gataggtata catgttgatg tgggttttac tgatgcatat
     6721 acatgatggc atatgcagca tctattcata tgctctaacc ttgagtacct atctattata
     6781 ataaacaagt atgttttata attattttga tcttgatata cttggatgat ggcatatgca
     6841 gcagctatat gtggattttt ttagccctgc cttcatacgc tatttatttg cttggtactg
     6901 tttcttttgt cgatgctcac cctgttgttt ggtgttactt cctgcagggc gatctattcg
     6961 aatggacaag aagtactcga tcggcctcgc catcgggacg aactcagttg gctgggccgt
     7021 gatcaccgac gagtacaagg tgccctctaa gaagttcaag gtcctgggga acaccgaccg
     7081 ccattccatc aagaagaacc tcatcggcgc tctcctgttc gacagcgggg agaccgctga
     7141 ggctacgagg ctcaagagaa ccgctaggcg ccggtacacg agaaggaaga acaggatctg
     7201 ctacctccaa gagattttct ccaacgagat ggccaaggtt gacgattcat tcttccaccg
     7261 cctggaggag tctttcctcg tggaggagga taagaagcac gagcggcatc ccatcttcgg
     7321 caacatcgtg gacgaggttg cctaccacga gaagtaccct acgatctacc atctgcggaa
     7381 gaagctcgtg gactccaccg ataaggcgga cctcagactg atctacctcg ctctggccca
     7441 catgatcaag ttccgcggcc atttcctgat cgagggggat ctcaacccag acaacagcga
     7501 tgttgacaag ctgttcatcc aactcgtgca gacctacaac caactcttcg aggagaaccc
     7561 gatcaacgcc tctggcgtgg acgcgaaggc tatcctgtcc gcgaggctct cgaagtccag
     7621 gaggctggag aacctgatcg ctcagctccc aggcgagaag aagaacggcc tgttcgggaa
     7681 cctcatcgct ctcagcctgg ggctcacccc gaacttcaag tcgaacttcg atctcgctga
     7741 ggacgccaag ctgcaactct ccaaggacac ctacgacgat gacctcgata acctcctggc
     7801 ccagatcggc gatcaatacg cggacctgtt cctcgctgcc aagaacctgt cggacgccat
     7861 cctcctgtca gatatcctcc gcgtgaacac cgagatcacg aaggctccac tctctgcctc
     7921 catgatcaag cgctacgacg agcaccatca ggatctgacc ctcctgaagg cgctggtccg
     7981 ccaacagctc ccggagaagt acaaggagat tttcttcgat cagtcgaaga acggctacgc
     8041 tgggtacatc gacggcgggg cctcacaaga ggagttctac aagttcatca agccaatcct
     8101 ggagaagatg gacggcacgg aggagctcct ggtgaagctc aacagggagg acctcctgcg
     8161 gaagcagaga accttcgata acggcagcat cccccaccaa atccatctcg gggagctgca
     8221 cgccatcctg agaaggcaag aggacttcta ccctttcctc aaggataacc gggagaagat
     8281 cgagaagatc ctgaccttca gaatcccata ctacgtcggc cctctcgcgc gggggaactc
     8341 aagattcgct tggatgaccc gcaagtctga ggagaccatc acgccgtgga acttcgagga
     8401 ggtggtggac aagggcgcta gcgctcagtc gttcatcgag aggatgacca acttcgacaa
     8461 gaacctgccc aacgagaagg tgctccctaa gcactcgctc ctgtacgagt acttcaccgt
     8521 ctacaacgag ctcacgaagg tgaagtacgt caccgagggc atgcgcaagc cagcgttcct
     8581 gtccggggag cagaagaagg ctatcgtgga cctcctgttc aagaccaacc ggaaggtcac
     8641 ggttaagcaa ctcaaggagg actacttcaa gaagatcgag tgcttcgatt cggtcgagat
     8701 cagcggcgtt gaggaccgct tcaacgccag cctcgggacc taccacgatc tcctgaagat
     8761 catcaaggat aaggacttcc tggacaacga ggagaacgag gatatcctgg aggacatcgt
     8821 gctgaccctc acgctgttcg aggacaggga gatgatcgag gagcgcctga agacgtacgc
     8881 ccatctcttc gatgacaagg tcatgaagca actcaagcgc cggagataca ccggctgggg
     8941 gaggctgtcc cgcaagctca tcaacggcat ccgggacaag cagtccggga agaccatcct
     9001 cgacttcctg aagagcgatg gcttcgccaa caggaacttc atgcaactga tccacgatga
     9061 cagcctcacc ttcaaggagg atatccaaaa ggctcaagtg agcggccagg gggactcgct
     9121 gcacgagcat atcgcgaacc tcgctggctc ccccgcgatc aagaagggca tcctccagac
     9181 cgtgaaggtt gtggacgagc tcgtgaaggt catgggccgg cacaagcctg agaacatcgt
     9241 catcgagatg gccagagaga accaaaccac gcagaagggg caaaagaact ctagggagcg
     9301 catgaagcgc atcgaggagg gcatcaagga gctggggtcc caaatcctca aggagcaccc
     9361 agtggagaac acccaactgc agaacgagaa gctctacctg tactacctcc agaacggcag
     9421 ggatatgtac gtggaccaag agctggatat caaccgcctc agcgattacg acgtcgatgc
     9481 tatcgttccc cagtctttcc tgaaggatga ctccatcgac aacaaggtcc tcaccaggtc
     9541 ggacaagaac cgcggcaagt cagataacgt tccatctgag gaggtcgtta agaagatgaa
     9601 gaactactgg aggcagctcc tgaacgccaa gctgatcacg caaaggaagt tcgacaacct
     9661 caccaaggct gagagaggcg ggctctcaga gctggacaag gccggcttca tcaagcggca
     9721 gctggtcgag accagacaaa tcacgaagca cgttgcgcaa atcctcgact ctcggatgaa
     9781 cacgaagtac gatgagaacg acaagctgat cagggaggtt aaggtgatca ccctgaagtc
     9841 taagctcgtc tccgacttca ggaaggattt ccagttctac aaggttcgcg agatcaacaa
     9901 ctaccaccat gcccatgacg cttacctcaa cgctgtggtc ggcaccgctc tgatcaagaa
     9961 gtacccaaag ctggagtccg agttcgtgta cggggactac aaggtttacg atgtgcgcaa
    10021 gatgatcgcc aagtcggagc aagagatcgg caaggctacc gccaagtact tcttctactc
    10081 aaacatcatg aacttcttca agaccgagat cacgctggcc aacggcgaga tccggaagag
    10141 accgctcatc gagaccaacg gcgagacggg ggagatcgtg tgggacaagg gcagggattt
    10201 cgcgaccgtc cgcaaggttc tctccatgcc ccaggtgaac atcgtcaaga agaccgaggt
    10261 ccaaacgggc gggttctcaa aggagtctat cctgcctaag cggaacagcg acaagctcat
    10321 cgccagaaag aaggactggg acccaaagaa gtacggcggg ttcgacagcc ctaccgtggc
    10381 ctactcggtc ctggttgtgg cgaaggttga gaagggcaag tccaagaagc tcaagagcgt
    10441 gaaggagctc ctggggatca ccatcatgga gaggtccagc ttcgagaaga acccaatcga
    10501 cttcctggag gccaagggct acaaggaggt gaagaaggac ctgatcatca agctcccgaa
    10561 gtactctctc ttcgagctgg agaacggcag gaagagaatg ctggcttccg ctggcgagct
    10621 ccagaagggg aacgagctcg cgctgccaag caagtacgtg aacttcctct acctggcttc
    10681 ccactacgag aagctcaagg gcagcccgga ggacaacgag caaaagcagc tgttcgtcga
    10741 gcagcacaag cattacctcg acgagatcat cgagcaaatc tccgagttca gcaagcgcgt
    10801 gatcctcgcc gacgcgaacc tggataaggt cctctccgcc tacaacaagc accgggacaa
    10861 gcccatcaga gagcaagcgg agaacatcat ccatctcttc accctgacga acctcggcgc
    10921 tcctgctgct ttcaagtact tcgacaccac gatcgatcgg aagagataca cctccacgaa
    10981 ggaggtcctg gacgcgaccc tcatccacca gtcgatcacc ggcctgtacg agacgaggat
    11041 cgacctctca caactcggcg gggataagag acccgcagca accaagaagg cagggcaagc
    11101 aaagaagaag aagtgactcg agatatgaag atgaagatga aatatttggt gtgtcaaata
    11161 aaaagcttgt gtgcttaagt ttgtgttttt ttcttggctt gttgtgttat gaatttgtgg
    11221 ctttttctaa tattaaatga atgtaagatc acattataat gaataaacaa atgtttctat
    11281 aatccattgt gaatgttttg ttggatctct tctgcagcat ataactactg tatgtgctat
    11341 ggtatggact atggaatatg attaaagata aggagctccg gtgacggact ggcactggcc
    11401 gtcgttttac aacgtcgtga ctgggaaaac cctggcgtta cccaacttaa tcgccttgca
    11461 gcacatcccc ctttcgccag ctggcgtaat agcgaagagg cccgcaccga tcgcccttcc
    11521 caacagttgc gcagcctgaa tggcgaatgc tagagcagct tgagcttgga tcagattgtc
    11581 gtttcccgcc ttcagtttaa actatcagtg tttgacagga tatattggcg ggtaaaccta
    11641 agagaaaaga gcgtttatta gaataatcgg atatttaaaa gggcgtgaaa aggtttatcc
    11701 gttcgtccat ttgtatgtgc atgccaacca cagggttccc ctcgggatca aagtactttg
    11761 atccaacccc tccgctgcta tagtgcagtc ggcttctgac gttcagtgca gccgtcttct
    11821 gaaaacgaca tgtcgcacaa gtcctaagtt acgcgacagg ctgccgccct gcccttttcc
    11881 tggcgttttc ttgtcgcgtg ttttagtcgc ataaagtaga atacttgcga ctagaaccgg
    11941 agacattacg ccatgaacaa gagcgccgcc gctggcctgc tgggctatgc ccgcgtcagc
    12001 accgacgacc aggacttgac caaccaacgg gccgaactgc acgcggccgg ctgcaccaag
    12061 ctgttttccg agaagatcac cggcaccagg cgcgaccgcc cggagctggc caggatgctt
    12121 gaccacctac gccctggcga cgttgtgaca gtgaccaggc tagaccgcct ggcccgcagc
    12181 acccgcgacc tactggacat tgccgagcgc atccaggagg ccggcgcggg cctgcgtagc
    12241 ctggcagagc cgtgggccga caccaccacg ccggccggcc gcatggtgtt gaccgtgttc
    12301 gccggcattg ccgagttcga gcgttcccta atcatcgacc gcacccggag cgggcgcgag
    12361 gccgccaagg cccgaggcgt gaagtttggc ccccgcccta ccctcacccc ggcacagatc
    12421 gcgcacgccc gcgagctgat cgaccaggaa ggccgcaccg tgaaagaggc ggctgcactg
    12481 cttggcgtgc atcgctcgac cctgtaccgc gcacttgagc gcagcgagga agtgacgccc
    12541 accgaggcca ggcggcgcgg tgccttccgt gaggacgcat tgaccgaggc cgacgccctg
    12601 gcggccgccg agaatgaacg ccaagaggaa caagcatgaa accgcaccag gacggccagg
    12661 acgaaccgtt tttcattacc gaagagatcg aggcggagat gatcgcggcc gggtacgtgt
    12721 tcgagccgcc cgcgcacggc tcaaccgtgc ggctgcatga aatcctggcc ggtttgtctg
    12781 atgccaagct ggcggcctgg ccggccagct tggccgctga agaaaccgag cgccgccgtc
    12841 taaaaaggtg atgtgtattt gagtaaaaca gcttgcgtca tgcggtcgct gcgtatatga
    12901 tgcgatgagt aaataaacaa atacgcaagg ggaacgcatg aaggttatcg ctgtacttaa
    12961 ccagaaaggc gggtcaggca agacgaccat cgcaacccat ctagcccgcg ccctgcaact
    13021 cgccggggcc gatgttctgt tagtcgattc cgatccccag ggcagtgccc gcgattgggc
    13081 ggccgtgcgg gaagatcaac cgctaaccgt tgtcggcatc gaccgcccga cgattgaccg
    13141 cgacgtgaag gccatcggcc ggcgcgactt cgtagtgatc gacggagcgc cccaggcggc
    13201 ggacttggct gtgtccgcga tcaaggcagc cgacttcgtg ctgattccgg tgcagccaag
    13261 cccttacgac atatgggcca ccgccgacct ggtggagctg gttaagcagc gcattgaggt
    13321 cacggatgga aggctacaag cggcctttgt cgtgtcgcgg gcgatcaaag gcacgcgcat
    13381 cggcggtgag gttgccgagg cgctggccgg gtacgagctg cccattcttg agtcccgtat
    13441 cacgcagcgc gtgagctacc caggcactgc cgccgccggc acaaccgttc ttgaatcaga
    13501 acccgagggc gacgctgccc gcgaggtcca ggcgctggcc gctgaaatta aatcaaaact
    13561 catttgagtt aatgaggtaa agagaaaatg agcaaaagca caaacacgct aagtgccggc
    13621 cgtccgagcg cacgcagcag caaggctgca acgttggcca gcctggcaga cacgccagcc
    13681 atgaagcggg tcaactttca gttgccggcg gaggatcaca ccaagctgaa gatgtacgcg
    13741 gtacgccaag gcaagaccat taccgagctg ctatctgaat acatcgcgca gctaccagag
    13801 taaatgagca aatgaataaa tgagtagatg aattttagcg gctaaaggag gcggcatgga
    13861 aaatcaagaa caaccaggca ccgacgccgt ggaatgcccc atgtgtggag gaacgggcgg
    13921 ttggccaggc gtaagcggct gggttgcctg ccggccctgc aatggcactg gaacccccaa
    13981 gcccgaggaa tcggcgtgag cggtcgcaaa ccatccggcc cggtacaaat cggcgcggcg
    14041 ctgggtgatg acctggtgga gaagttgaag gccgcgcagg ccgcccagcg gcaacgcatc
    14101 gaggcagaag cacgccccgg tgaatcgtgg caagcggccg ctgatcgaat ccgcaaagaa
    14161 tcccggcaac cgccggcagc cggtgcgccg tcgattagga agccgcccaa gggcgacgag
    14221 caaccagatt ttttcgttcc gatgctctat gacgtgggca cccgcgatag tcgcagcatc
    14281 atggacgtgg ccgttttccg tctgtcgaag cgtgaccgac gagctggcga ggtgatccgc
    14341 tacgagcttc cagacgggca cgtagaggtt tccgcagggc cggccggcat ggccagtgtg
    14401 tgggattacg acctggtact gatggcggtt tcccatctaa ccgaatccat gaaccgatac
    14461 cgggaaggga agggagacaa gcccggccgc gtgttccgtc cacacgttgc ggacgtactc
    14521 aagttctgcc ggcgagccga tggcggaaag cagaaagacg acctggtaga aacctgcatt
    14581 cggttaaaca ccacgcacgt tgccatgcag cgtacgaaga aggccaagaa cggccgcctg
    14641 gtgacggtat ccgagggtga agccttgatt agccgctaca agatcgtaaa gagcgaaacc
    14701 gggcggccgg agtacatcga gatcgagcta gctgattgga tgtaccgcga gatcacagaa
    14761 ggcaagaacc cggacgtgct gacggttcac cccgattact ttttgatcga tcccggcatc
    14821 ggccgttttc tctaccgcct ggcacgccgc gccgcaggca aggcagaagc cagatggttg
    14881 ttcaagacga tctacgaacg cagtggcagc gccggagagt tcaagaagtt ctgtttcacc
    14941 gtgcgcaagc tgatcgggtc aaatgacctg ccggagtacg atttgaagga ggaggcgggg
    15001 caggctggcc cgatcctagt catgcgctac cgcaacctga tcgagggcga agcatccgcc
    15061 ggttcctaat gtacggagca gatgctaggg caaattgccc tagcagggga aaaaggtcga
    15121 aaaggcctct ttcctgtgga tagcacgtac attgggaacc caaagccgta cattgggaac
    15181 cggaacccgt acattgggaa cccaaagccg tacattggga accggtcaca catgtaagtg
    15241 actgatataa aagagaaaaa aggcgatttt tccgcctaaa actctttaaa acttattaaa
    15301 actcttaaaa cccgcctggc ctgtgcataa ctgtctggcc agcgcacagc ccaagagctg
    15361 caaaaagcgc ctacccttcg gtcgctgcgc tccctacgcc ccgccgcttc gcgtcggcct
    15421 atcgcggccg ctggccgctc aaaaatggct ggcctacggc caggcaatct accagggcgc
    15481 ggacaagccg cgccgtcgcc actcgaccgc cggcgcccac atcaaggcac cctgcctcgc
    15541 gcgtttcggt gatgacggtg aaaacctctg acacatgcag ctcccggaaa cggtcacagc
    15601 ttgtctgtaa gcggatgccg ggagcagaca agcccgtcag ggcgcgtcag cgggtgttgg
    15661 cgggtgtcgg ggcgcagcca tgacccagtc acgtagcgat agcggagtgt atactggctt
    15721 aactatgcgg catcagagca gattgtactg agagtgcacc atatgcggtg tgaaataccg
    15781 cacagatgcg taaggagaaa ataccgcatc aggccctctt ccgcttcctc gctcactgac
    15841 tcgctgcgct cggtcgttcg gctgcggcga gcggtatcag ctcactcaaa ggcggtaata
    15901 cggttatcca cagaatcagg ggataacgca ggaaagaaca tgtgagcaaa aggccagcaa
    15961 aaggccagga accgtaaaaa ggccgcgttg ctggcgtttt tccataggct ccgcccccct
    16021 gacgagcatc acaaaaatcg acgctcaagt cagaggtggc gaaacccgac aggactataa
    16081 agataccagg cgtttccccc tggaagctcc ctcgtgcgct ctcctgttcc gaccctgccg
    16141 cttaccggat acctgtccgc ctttctccct tcgggaagcg tggcgctttc tcatagctca
    16201 cgctgtaggt atctcagttc ggtgtaggtc gttcgctcca agctgggctg tgtgcacgaa
    16261 ccccccgttc agcccgaccg ctgcgcctta tccggtaact atcgtcttga gtccaacccg
    16321 gtaagacacg acttatcgcc actggcagca gccactggta acaggattag cagagcgagg
    16381 tat
//
